Addgene plasmid #55179: His10-tag
Purpose: 10xHis-tag
Depositing lab: Thorsten Mascher. Depositing organization: Ludwig-Maximilians-Universitaet Muenchen (LMU). Publication: The Bacillus BioBrick Box: generation and evaluation of essential genetic building blocks for standardized work with Bacillus subtilis. Radeck J, Kraft K, Bartels J, Cikovic T, Durr F, Emenegger J, Kelterborn S, Sauer C, Fritz G, Gebhard S, Mascher T. J Biol Eng. 2013 Dec 2;7(1):29. doi: 10.1186/1754-1611-7-29. PubMed 24295448.
Backbone
  Vector backbone: pSB1C3
  Backbone manufacturer: iGEM
  Backbone size w/o insert (bp): 2070
  Total vector size (bp): 2133
  Vector type: Synthetic Biology ; Bacillus BioBrick Box
Growth in bacteria
  Bacterial resistance: Chloramphenicol, 25 μg/mL
  Growth temperature: 37°C
  Growth strain: DH5alpha
  Copy number: High Copy
Gene/Insert
  Gene/Insert name: His10
  Species: Synthetic
  Insert size (bp): 63
  Cloning method: Restriction Enzyme; 5′ cloning site EcoRI (not destroyed); 3′ cloning site PstI (not destroyed)
  Sequencing primers: 5′ na
Terms and licenses: Academic/Nonprofit Terms; Industry Terms: Not Available to Industry
Depositor comments: For sequencing of insert, use the following primers: fwd: TGCCACCTGACGTCTAAG rev: ATTACCGCCTTTGAGTGA
How to cite: His10-tag was a gift from Thorsten Mascher (Addgene plasmid # 55179 ; http://n2t.net/addgene:55179 ; RRID:Addgene_55179)
