[The description below was written by a language model from this plasmid's Addgene catalogue record and the feature table of its GenBank file.]
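Description:
His10-tag is a small synthetic-biology part plasmid from the Bacillus BioBrick Box, a collection of standardized genetic building blocks assembled for work with Bacillus subtilis. It is built on the iGEM shipping and storage backbone pSB1C3 and totals 2133 bp. The plasmid is maintained in E. coli through a high-copy ColE1/pUC-type origin of replication. Selection is with chloramphenicol, conferred by the cat gene encoding chloramphenicol acetyltransferase. The record lists no Bacillus origin or integration sequences, so the plasmid appears to serve as an E. coli carrier for the part rather than as a vector that is itself maintained in Bacillus.

The payload is a 63 bp synthetic insert cloned between EcoRI and PstI sites, both of which are preserved. It contains a short coding segment for a ten-histidine affinity tag, followed by the universal BioBrick suffix. No promoter, ribosome binding site or partner gene is annotated with the tag, so it is not an expression cassette on its own. Instead, it is a modular element meant to be excised and joined to a coding sequence of interest by restriction-based BioBrick assembly. The resulting polyhistidine-tagged fusion protein can be purified by immobilized metal affinity chromatography or detected with anti-His reagents.

The cloning region is flanked by transcription terminators: a putative bacterial terminator upstream and a modified E. coli his operon terminator of undetermined efficiency downstream. A lambda t0 terminator lies next to the resistance gene. This arrangement is typical of pSB1C3 and insulates the part from read-through transcription from the backbone. Several standard primer binding sites are also annotated in the backbone.
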