LOCUS       Exported 2133 bp ds-DNA circular SYN 13-MAY-2021
DEFINITION  10xHis-tag.
ACCESSION   .
VERSION     .
KEYWORDS    His10-tag
SOURCE      synthetic DNA construct
  ORGANISM  synthetic DNA construct
REFERENCE   1 (bases 1 to 2133)
  AUTHORS   Radeck J, Kraft K, Bartels J, Cikovic T, Durr F, Emenegger J,
            Kelterborn S, Sauer C, Fritz G, Gebhard S, Mascher T
  TITLE     The Bacillus BioBrick Box: generation and evaluation of essential
            genetic building blocks for standardized work with Bacillus
            subtilis.
  JOURNAL   J Biol Eng. 2013 Dec 2;7(1):29. doi: 10.1186/1754-1611-7-29.
  PUBMED    24295448
REFERENCE   2 (bases 1 to 2133)
  AUTHORS   .
  TITLE     Direct Submission
  JOURNAL   Exported May 13, 2021 from SnapGene Server 1.1.58
            http://www.snapgene.com
FEATURES             Location/Qualifiers
     source          1..2133
                     /organism="synthetic DNA construct"
                     /mol_type="other DNA"
     CDS             46..75
                     /codon_start=1
                     /product="10xHis affinity tag"
                     /label=10xHis
                     /translation="HHHHHHHHHH"
     misc_feature    85..105
                     /label=BioBrick suffix
                     /note="universal suffix for all parts"
     terminator      106..163
                     /label=his operon terminator
                     /note="This putative transcriptin terminator from the E.
                     coli his operon has a 2-bp deletion introduced during
                     synthesis. Its efficiency has not been determined."
     primer_bind     complement(187..204)
                     /label=L4440
                     /note="L4440 vector, forward primer"
     rep_origin      complement(358..946)
                     /direction=LEFT
                     /label=ori
                     /note="high-copy-number ColE1/pMB1/pBR322/pUC origin of
                     replication"
     primer_bind     complement(438..457)
                     /label=pBR322ori-F
                     /note="pBR322 origin, forward primer"
     terminator      1129..1223
                     /label=lambda t0 terminator
                     /note="transcription terminator from phage lambda"
     CDS             complement(1244..1903)
                     /codon_start=1
                     /gene="cat"
                     /product="chloramphenicol acetyltransferase"
                     /label=CmR
                     /note="confers resistance to chloramphenicol"
                     /translation="MEKKITGYTTVDISQWHRKEHFEAFQSVAQCTYNQTVQLDITAFL
                     KTVKKNKHKFYPAFIHILARLMNAHPEFRMAMKDGELVIWDSVHPCYTVFHEQTETFSS
                     LWSEYHDDFRQFLHIYSQDVACYGENLAYFPKGFIENMFFVSANPWVSFTSFDLNVANM
                     DNFFAPVFTMGKYYTQGDKVLMPLAIQVHHAVCDGFHVGRMLNELQQYCDEWQGGA"
     primer_bind     1818..1837
                     /label=CAT-R
                     /note="Chloramphenicol resistance gene, reverse primer"
     primer_bind     2065..2083
                     /label=pBRforEco
                     /note="pBR322 vectors, upsteam of EcoRI site, forward
                     primer"
     terminator      2087..2130
                     /label=bacterial terminator
                     /note="putative bacterial transcription terminator"
ORIGIN
        1 aattccgcgg ccgcttctag ataaggagga actactatgg ccggccatca tcatcatcat
       61 catcatcatc atcataccgg ttaatactag tagcggccgc tgcagtccgg caaaaaaggg
      121 caaggtgtca ccaccctgcc ctttttcttt aaaaccgaaa agattacttc gcgttatgca
      181 ggcttcctcg ctcactgact cgctgcgctc ggtcgttcgg ctgcggcgag cggtatcagc
      241 tcactcaaag gcggtaatac ggttatccac agaatcaggg gataacgcag gaaagaacat
      301 gtgagcaaaa ggccagcaaa aggccaggaa ccgtaaaaag gccgcgttgc tggcgttttt
      361 ccacaggctc cgcccccctg acgagcatca caaaaatcga cgctcaagtc agaggtggcg
      421 aaacccgaca ggactataaa gataccaggc gtttccccct ggaagctccc tcgtgcgctc
      481 tcctgttccg accctgccgc ttaccggata cctgtccgcc tttctccctt cgggaagcgt
      541 ggcgctttct catagctcac gctgtaggta tctcagttcg gtgtaggtcg ttcgctccaa
      601 gctgggctgt gtgcacgaac cccccgttca gcccgaccgc tgcgccttat ccggtaacta
      661 tcgtcttgag tccaacccgg taagacacga cttatcgcca ctggcagcag ccactggtaa
      721 caggattagc agagcgaggt atgtaggcgg tgctacagag ttcttgaagt ggtggcctaa
      781 ctacggctac actagaagaa cagtatttgg tatctgcgct ctgctgaagc cagttacctt
      841 cggaaaaaga gttggtagct cttgatccgg caaacaaacc accgctggta gcggtggttt
      901 ttttgtttgc aagcagcaga ttacgcgcag aaaaaaagga tctcaagaag atcctttgat
      961 cttttctacg gggtctgacg ctcagtggaa cgaaaactca cgttaaggga ttttggtcat
     1021 gagattatca aaaaggatct tcacctagat ccttttaaat taaaaatgaa gttttaaatc
     1081 aatctaaagt atatatgagt aaacttggtc tgacagctcg aggcttggat tctcaccaat
     1141 aaaaaacgcc cggcggcaac cgagcgttct gaacaaatcc agatggagtt ctgaggtcat
     1201 tactggatct atcaacagga gtccaagcga gctcgatatc aaattacgcc ccgccctgcc
     1261 actcatcgca gtactgttgt aattcattaa gcattctgcc gacatggaag ccatcacaaa
     1321 cggcatgatg aacctgaatc gccagcggca tcagcacctt gtcgccttgc gtataatatt
     1381 tgcccatggt gaaaacgggg gcgaagaagt tgtccatatt ggccacgttt aaatcaaaac
     1441 tggtgaaact cacccaggga ttggctgaga cgaaaaacat attctcaata aaccctttag
     1501 ggaaataggc caggttttca ccgtaacacg ccacatcttg cgaatatatg tgtagaaact
     1561 gccggaaatc gtcgtggtat tcactccaga gcgatgaaaa cgtttcagtt tgctcatgga
     1621 aaacggtgta acaagggtga acactatccc atatcaccag ctcaccgtct ttcattgcca
     1681 tacgaaattc cggatgagca ttcatcaggc gggcaagaat gtgaataaag gccggataaa
     1741 acttgtgctt atttttcttt acggtcttta aaaaggccgt aatatccagc tgaacggtct
     1801 ggttataggt acattgagca actgactgaa atgcctcaaa atgttcttta cgatgccatt
     1861 gggatatatc aacggtggta tatccagtga tttttttctc cattttagct tccttagctc
     1921 ctgaaaatct cgataactca aaaaatacgc ccggtagtga tcttatttca ttatggtgaa
     1981 agttggaacc tcttacgtgc ccgatcaact cgagtgccac ctgacgtcta agaaaccatt
     2041 attatcatga cattaaccta taaaaatagg cgtatcacga ggcagaattt cagataaaaa
     2101 aaatccttag ctttcgctaa ggatgatttc tgg
//
