>Addgene plasmid #55179 | His10-tag | addgene partial sequence | sequence record 91212 | ASK-FN2 5'-CGGCCTTTTTACGGTTCCTG-3'
GTTCTTTCCTGCGTTATCCCCTGATTCTGTGGATAACCGTATTACCGCCTTTGAGTGAGCTGATACCGCT
CGCCGCAGCCGAACGACCGAGCGCAGCGAGTCAGTGAGCGAGGAAGCCTGCATAACGCGAAGTAATCTTT
TCGGTTTTAAAGAAAAAGGGCAGGGTGGTGACACCTTGCCCTTTTTTGCCGGACTGCAGCGGCCGCTACT
AGTATTAACCGGTATGATGATGATGATGATGATGATGATGATGGCCGGCCATAGTAGTTCCTCCTTATCT
AGAAGCGGCCGCGGAATTCCAGAAATCATCCTTAGCGAAAGCTAAGGATTTTTTTTATCTGAAATTCTGC
CTCGTGATACGCCTATTTTTATAGGTTAATGTCATGATAATAATGGTTTCTTAGACGTCAGGTGGCACTC
GAGTTGATCGGGCACGTAAGAGGTTCCAACTTTCACCATAATGAAATAAGATCACTACCGGGCGTATTTT
TTGAGTTATCGAGATTTTCAGGAGCTAAGGAAGCTAAAATGGAGAAAAAAATCACTGGATATACCACCGT
TGATATATCCCAATGGCATCGTAAAGAACATTTTGAGGCATTTCAGTCAGTTGCTCAATGTACCTATAAC
CAGACCGTTCAGCTGGATATTACGGCCTTTTTAAAGACCGTAAAGAAAAATAAGCACAAGTTTTATCCGG
CCTTTATTCACATTCTTGCCCGCCTGATGAATGCTCATCCGGAATTTCGTATGGCAATGAAAGACGGTGA
GCTGGTGATATGGGATAGTGTTCACCCTTGTTACACCGTTTTCCATGAGCAAACTGAAACGTTTTCATCG
CTCTGGAGTGAATACCACGACGATTTCCGGCAGTTTCTACACATATATTC
