>Addgene plasmid #55179 | His10-tag | addgene partial sequence | sequence record 91214 | MoCloR 5'-gccacctgacgtctaagaaacc-3'
AAAATAGGCGTATCACGAGGCAGAATTTCAGATAAAAAAAATCCTTAGCTTTCGCTAAGGATGATTTCTG
GAATTCCGCGGCCGCTTCTAGATAAGGAGGAACTACTATGGCCGGCCATCATCATCATCATCATCATCAT
CATCATACCGGTTAATACTAGTAGCGGCCGCTGCAGTCCGGCAAAAAAGGGCAAGGTGTCACCACCCTGC
CCTTTTTCTTTAAAACCGAAAAGATTACTTCGCGTTATGCAGGCTTCCTCGCTCACTGACTCGCTGCGCT
CGGTCGTTCGGCTGCGGCGAGCGGTATCAGCTCACTCAAAGGCGGTAATACGGTTATCCACAGAATCAGG
GGATAACGCAGGAAAGAACATGTGAGCAAAAGGCCAGCAAAAGGCCAGGAACCGTAAAAAGGCCGCGTTG
CTGGCGTTTTTCCACAGGCTCCGCCCCCCTGACGAGCATCACAAAAATCGACGCTCAAGTCAGAGGTGGC
GAAACCCGACAGGACTATAAAGATACCAGGCGTTTCCCCCTGGAAGCTCCCTCGTGCGCTCTCCTGTTCC
GACCCTGCCGCTTACCGGATACCTGTCCGCCTTTCTCCCTTCGGGAAGCGTGGCGCTTTCTCATAGCTCA
CGCTGTAGGTATCTCAGTTCGGTGTAGGTCGTTCGCTCCAAGCTGGGCTGTGTGCACGAACCCCCCGTTC
AGCCCGACCGCTGCGCCTTATCCGGTAACTATCGTCTTGAGTCCAACCCGGTAAGACACGACTTATCGCC
ACTGGCAGCAGCCACTGGTAACAGGATTAGCAGAGCGAGGTATGTAGGCGGTGCTACAGAGTTCTTGAAG
TGGTGGCCTAACTACGGCTACACTAGAAGAACAGTATTTGGTATCTGCGCTCTGCTGAAGCCAGTTACCT
TCGGAAAAAGAGTTGGTAGCTCTTGATCCGGCAAACAAACCACCGCTGGTAGCGGTGGTTTTTTTGTTTG
CAAGCAGCA
